Addgene plasmid #60434: pPB-PGK-hESRRB
Purpose: Over-expression of human ESRRB
Depositing lab: Austin Smith. Depositing organization: University of Cambridge. Publication: Resetting Transcription Factor Control Circuitry toward Ground-State Pluripotency in Human. Takashima Y, Guo G, Loos R, Nichols J, Ficz G, Krueger F, Oxley D, Santos F, Clarke J, Mansfield W, Reik W, Bertone P, Smith A. Cell. 2014 Sep 11;158(6):1254-69. doi: 10.1016/j.cell.2014.08.029. PubMed 25215486.
Backbone
  Vector backbone: PGK
  Vector type: Mammalian Expression
Growth in bacteria
  Bacterial resistance: Ampicillin, 100 μg/mL
  Growth temperature: 37°C
  Growth strain: DH5alpha
  Copy number: High Copy
Gene/Insert
  Gene/Insert name: ESRRB
  Species: H. sapiens (human)
  Entrez Gene: ESRRB (a.k.a. DFNB35, ERR beta-2, ERR2, ERRb, ERRbeta2, ESRL2, NR3B2)
Terms and licenses: Academic/Nonprofit Terms; Industry Terms: Not Available to Industry
How to cite: pPB-PGK-hESRRB was a gift from Austin Smith (Addgene plasmid # 60434 ; http://n2t.net/addgene:60434 ; RRID:Addgene_60434)
