[The description below was written by a language model from this plasmid's Addgene catalogue record and pLannotate feature annotations shown in this document.]
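Description:
pPB-PGK-hESRRB is a mammalian expression plasmid for over-expression of human ESRRB, an orphan nuclear receptor transcription factor that binds ERRE motifs in target promoters and enhancers. It is maintained in E. coli through a high-copy ColE1/pUC-type origin with ampicillin resistance. It also carries an f1 origin and remnants of a pBluescript-type backbone (lac promoter/operator fragments, lacZα fragment, T3 and T7 promoters).

The name and the backbone field suggest PGK-driven expression, but the annotated sequence shows a different arrangement. The ESRRB coding sequence lies downstream of a CAG-type unit (CMV enhancer, chicken β-actin promoter and chimeric β-actin/β-globin intron) and is followed by a bovine growth hormone polyadenylation signal. The open reading frame is flanked by attB1 and attB2 sites, indicating it was introduced by Gateway recombination. The mouse PGK promoter appears in a separate, oppositely oriented cassette, where it drives a hygromycin resistance gene terminated by a PGK poly(A) signal, allowing selection of stably transfected mammalian cells.

Two loxP sites are annotated, one just outside the PGK promoter and one beyond the bGH poly(A). Their placement suggests that Cre could act on the intervening sequence, but the record does not state the intended outcome. The "PB" prefix implies a piggyBac transposon design for genomic integration. However, no piggyBac terminal repeats are annotated in the feature table, so this cannot be confirmed from the record. The associated publication concerns resetting human pluripotent cells toward ground-state pluripotency, consistent with use for stable transcription factor over-expression in such cells.
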