Features (pLannotate 1.2.2; 29 found; start..end, strand, type, name):
      1..380     +  enhancer       CMV enhancer: human cytomegalovirus immediate early enhancer
    383..658     +  promoter       chicken β-actin promoter: No description available
    659..1667    +  intron         chimeric intron: chimera between introns from chicken β-actin and rabbit β-globin
   1723..1741    -  misc_feature   MCS (fragment): pBluescript multiple cloning site
   1745..1769    +  protein_bind   attB1: mutant version of attB; recombination site for the Gateway® BP reaction BP Clonase™
   1776..3074    +  CDS            ESRRB: ERR2_HUMAN - Also known as ERRB2, ESRL2, NR3B2. Experimental evidence at protein level: Swiss-Prot protein existence level 1. [Isoform 1]: Transcription factor that binds a canonical ESRRB recognition (ERRE) sequence 5'TCAAGGTCA-3' localized on promoter and enhancer of targets genes regulating their expression or their transcription activity. Positively regulates ESR1 transcriptional activity upon E2 stimulation. From Homo sapiens (Human).
   3304..3328    -  protein_bind   attB2: mutant version of attB; recombination site for the Gateway® BP reaction BP Clonase™
   3373..3389    -  protein_bind   lac operator: The lac repressor binds to the lac operator to inhibit transcription in E. coli. This inhibition can be relieved by adding lactose or isopropyl-β-D-thiogalactopyranoside (IPTG). lac repressor encoded by lacI
   3397..3427    -  promoter       lac promoter: promoter for the E. coli lac operon
   3442..3463    -  protein_bind   CAP binding site: CAP binding activates transcription in the presence of cAMP. E. coli catabolite activator protein
   3476..3515    -  CDS            lacI (fragment): lac repressor; lacI; The lac repressor binds to the lac operator to inhibit transcription in E. coli. This inhibition can be relieved by adding lactose or isopropyl-β-D-thiogalactopyranoside (IPTG).
   3529..3753    +  polyA_signal   bGH poly(A) signal: bovine growth hormone polyadenylation signal
   3757..3778    +  promoter       SV40 promoter (fragment): SV40 enhancer and early promoter
   3830..3863    -  protein_bind   loxP: Cre-mediated recombination occurs in the 8-bp core sequence (GCATACAT). Cre recombinase
   4087..4105    -  promoter       T7 promoter: promoter for bacteriophage T7 RNA polymerase
   4113..4268    +  CDS            lacZα (fragment): LacZα fragment of β-galactosidase; lacZ fragment
   4273..4701    +  rep_origin     f1 ori (sequence partly withheld): f1 bacteriophage origin of replication; arrow indicates direction of (+) strand synthesis
   4754..4858    +  promoter       AmpR promoter: bla
   4859..5719    +  CDS            AmpR: β-lactamase; bla; confers resistance to ampicillin, carbenicillin, and related antibiotics
   5890..6478    +  rep_origin     ori: high-copy-number ColE1/pMB1/pBR322/pUC origin of replication
   6661..6753    +  CDS            lacI (fragment): lac repressor; lacI; The lac repressor binds to the lac operator to inhibit transcription in E. coli. This inhibition can be relieved by adding lactose or isopropyl-β-D-thiogalactopyranoside (IPTG).
   6766..6787    +  protein_bind   CAP binding site: CAP binding activates transcription in the presence of cAMP. E. coli catabolite activator protein
   6802..6832    +  promoter       lac promoter: promoter for the E. coli lac operon
   6840..6856    +  protein_bind   lac operator: The lac repressor binds to the lac operator to inhibit transcription in E. coli. This inhibition can be relieved by adding lactose or isopropyl-β-D-thiogalactopyranoside (IPTG). lac repressor encoded by lacI
   6901..6919    +  promoter       T3 promoter: promoter for bacteriophage T3 RNA polymerase
   7245..7455    -  polyA_signal   PGK poly(A) signal (fragment): mouse phosphoglycerate kinase 1 polyadenylation signal
   7459..8484    -  CDS            HygR: aminoglycoside phosphotransferase from E. coli; aph(4)-Ia; confers resistance to hygromycin
   8503..9002    -  promoter       PGK promoter: mouse phosphoglycerate kinase 1 promoter
   9025..9058    -  protein_bind   loxP: Cre-mediated recombination occurs in the 8-bp core sequence (GCATACAT). Cre recombinase
>Addgene plasmid #60434 | pPB-PGK-hESRRB | depositor full sequence | sequence record 146920 | pPB-PGK-hESRRB sequence 9073 bps
GACATTGATTATTGACTAGTTATTAATAGTAATCAATTACGGGGTCATTAGTTCATAGCCCATATATGGA
GTTCCGCGTTACATAACTTACGGTAAATGGCCCGCCTGGCTGACCGCCCAACGACCCCCGCCCATTGACG
TCAATAATGACGTATGTTCCCATAGTAACGCCAATAGGGACTTTCCATTGACGTCAATGGGTGGACTATT
TACGGTAAACTGCCCACTTGGCAGTACATCAAGTGTATCATATGCCAAGTACGCCCCCTATTGACGTCAA
TGACGGTAAATGGCCCGCCTGGCATTATGCCCAGTACATGACCTTATGGGACTTTCCTACTTGGCAGTAC
ATCTACGTATTAGTCATCGCTATTACCATGGGTCGAGGTGAGCCCCACGTTCTGCTTCACTCTCCCCATC
TCCCCCCCCTCCCCACCCCCAATTTTGTATTTATTTATTTTTTAATTATTTTGTGCAGCGATGGGGGCGG
GGGGGGGGGGGGCGCGCGCCAGGCGGGGCGGGGCGGGGCGAGGGGCGGGGCGGGGCGAGGCGGAGAGGTG
CGGCGGCAGCCAATCAGAGCGGCGCGCTCCGAAAGTTTCCTTTTATGGCGAGGCGGCGGCGGCGGCGGCC
CTATAAAAAGCGAAGCGCGCGGCGGGCGGGAGTCGCTGCGTTGCCTTCGCCCCGTGCCCCGCTCCGCGCC
GCCTCGCGCCGCCCGCCCCGGCTCTGACTGACCGCGTTACTCCCACAGGTGAGCGGGCGGGACGGCCCTT
CTCCTCCGGGCTGTAATTAGCGCTTGGTTTAATGACGGCTCGTTTCTTTTCTGTGGCTGCGTGAAAGCCT
TAAAGGGCTCCGGGAGGGCCCTTTGTGCGGGGGGGAGCGGCTCGGGGGGTGCGTGCGTGTGTGTGTGCGT
GGGGAGCGCCGCGTGCGGCCCGCGCTGCCCGGCGGCTGTGAGCGCTGCGGGCGCGGCGCGGGGCTTTGTG
CGCTCCGCGTGTGCGCGAGGGGAGCGCGGCCGGGGGCGGTGCCCCGCGGTGCGGGGGGGCTGCGAGGGGA
ACAAAGGCTGCGTGCGGGGTGTGTGCGTGGGGGGGTGAGCAGGGGGTGTGGGCGCGGCGGTCGGGCTGTA
ACCCCCCCCTGCACCCCCCTCCCCGAGTTGCTGAGCACGGCCCGGCTTCGGGTGCGGGGCTCCGTGCGGG
GCGTGGCGCGGGGCTCGCCGTGCCGGGCGGGGGGTGGCGGCAGGTGGGGGTGCCGGGCGGGGCGGGGCCG
CCTCGGGCCGGGGAGGGCTCGGGGGAGGGGCGCGGCGGCCCCGGAGCGCCGGCGGCTGTCGAGGCGCGGC
GAGCCGCAGCCATTGCCTTTTATGGTAATCGTGCGAGAGGGCGCAGGGACTTCCTTTGTCCCAAATCTGG
CGGAGCCGAAATCTGGGAGGCGCCGCCGCACCCCCTCTAGCGGGCGCGGGCGAAGCGGTGCGGCGCCGGC
AGGAAGGAAATGGGCGGGGAGGGCCTTCGTGCGTCGCCGCGCCGCCGTCCCCTTCTCCATCTCCAGCCTC
GGGGCTGCCGCAGGGGGACGGCTGCCTTCGGGGGGGACGGGGCAGGGCGGGGTTCGGCTTCTGGCGTGTG
ACCGGCGGCTCTAGAGCCTCTGCTAACCATGTTCATGCCTTCTTCTTTTTCCTACAGCTCCTGGGCAACG
TGCTGGTTGTTGTGCTGTCTCATCATTTTGGCAAAGAATTCCTCGACGGTATCGATAAGCTATCACAAGT
TTGTACAAAAAAGCAGGCTCTCACCATGTCCTCGGACGACAGGCACCTGGGCTCCAGCTGCGGCTCCTTC
ATCAAGACTGAGCCGTCCAGCCCGTCCTCGGGCATCGATGCCCTCAGCCACCACAGCCCCAGTGGCTCGT
CCGACGCCAGCGGCGGCTTTGGCCTGGCCCTGGGCACCCACGCCAACGGTCTGGACTCGCCACCCATGTT
TGCAGGCGCCGGGCTGGGAGGCACCCCATGCCGCAAGAGCTACGAGGACTGTGCCAGCGGCATCATGGAG
GACTCGGCCATCAAGTGCGAGTACATGCTCAACGCCATCCCCAAGCGCCTGTGCCTCGTGTGCGGGGACA
TTGCCTCTGGCTACCACTACGGCGTGGCCTCCTGCGAGGCTTGCAAGGCCTTCTTCAAGAGGACTATCCA
AGGGAACATTGAGTACAGCTGCCCGGCCACCAACGAGTGCGAGATCACCAAACGGAGGCGCAAGTCCTGC
CAGGCCTGCCGCTTCATGAAATGCCTCAAAGTGGGGATGCTGAAGGAAGGTGTGCGCCTTGATCGAGTGC
GTGGAGGCCGTCAGAAATACAAGCGACGGCTGGACTCAGAGAGCAGCCCATACCTGAGCTTACAAATTTC
TCCACCTGCTAAAAAGCCATTGACCAAGATTGTCTCATACCTACTGGTGGCTGAGCCGGACAAGCTCTAT
GCCATGCCTCCCCCTGGTATGCCTGAGGGGGACATCAAGGCCCTGACCACTCTCTGTGACCTGGCAGACC
GAGAGCTTGTGGTCATCATTGGCTGGGCCAAGCACATCCCAGGCTTCTCAAGCCTCTCCCTGGGGGACCA
GATGAGCCTGCTGCAGAGTGCCTGGATGGAAATCCTCATCCTGGGCATCGTGTACCGCTCGCTGCCCTAT
GACGACAAGCTGGTGTACGCTGAGGACTACATCATGGATGAGGAGCACTCCCGCCTCGCGGGGCTGCTGG
AGCTCTACCGGGCCATCCTGCAGCTGGTACGCAGGTACAAGAAGCTCAAGGTGGAGAAGGAGGAGTTTGT
GACGCTCAAGGCCCTGGCCCTCGCCAACTCCGATTCCATGTACATCGAGGATCTAGAGGCTGTCCAGAAG
CTGCAGGACCTGCTGCACGAGGCACTGCAGGACTACGAGCTGAGCCAGCGCCATGAGGAGTCCTGGAGGA
CGGGCAAGCTGCTGCTGACACTGCCGCTGCTGCGGCAGACGGCCGCCAAGGCCGTGCAGCACTTCTATAG
CGTCAAACTGCAGGGCAAAGTGCCCATGCACAAACTCTTCCTGGAGATGCTGGAGGCCAAGGTTGGCCAA
GAGCAGCTTAGAGGATCTCCCAAGGATGAAAGAATGTCAAGCCATGATGGAAAATGCCCCTTCCAATCAG
CTGCCTTCACAAGCAGGGATCAGAGCAACTCCCCGGGGATCCCCAATCCACGCCCTTCTAGTCCAACCCC
CCTCAATGAGAGAGGCAGGCAGATCTCACCCAGCACTAGGACACCAGGAGGCCAGGGAAAGCATCTCTGG
CTCACCATGTAATACCCAGCTTTCTTGTACAAAGTGGTGATAGCTTGGCGTAATCATGGTCATAGCTGTT
TCCTGTGTGAAATTGTTATCCGCTCACAATTCCACACAACATACGAGCCGGAAGCATAAAGTGTAAAGCC
TGGGGTGCCTAATGAGTGAGCTAACTCACATTAATTGCGTTGCGCTCACTGCCCGCTTTCCAGTCGGGAA
ACCTGTCGTGCCAGCGGATCAGCCTCGACTGTGCCTTCTAGTTGCCAGCCATCTGTTGTTTGCCCCTCCC
CCGTGCCTTCCTTGACCCTGGAAGGTGCCACTCCCACTGTCCTTTCCTAATAAAATGAGGAAATTGCATC
GCATTGTCTGAGTAGGTGTCATTCTATTCTGGGGGGTGGGGTGGGGCAGGACAGCAAGGGGGAGGATTGG
GAAGACAATAGCAGGCATGCTGGGGATGCGGTGGGCTCTATGGCTTCTGAGGCGGAAAGAACCAGCTGGG
GCTCGAGATCCACTAGTTCTAGCCTCGAGGCTAGAGCGGCCGCGTCGAGATAACTTCGTATAATGTATGC
TATACGAAGTTATGTTTTGTTACTTTATAGAAGAAATTTTGAGTTTTTGTTTTTTTTTAATAAATAAATA
AACATAAATAAATTGTTTGTTGAATTTATTATTAGTATGTAAGTGTAAATATAATAAAACTTAATATCTA
TTCAAATTAATAAATAAACGTCAATTTTACGCATGATTATCTTTAACGTACGTCACAATATGATTATCTT
TCTAGGGTTAAAGAGCTCCAATTCGCCCTATAGTGAGTCGTATTACGCGCGCTCACTGGCCGTCGTTTTA
CAACGTCGTGACTGGGAAAACCCTGGCGTTACCCAACTTAATCGCCTTGCAGCACATCCCCCTTTCGCCA
GCTGGCGTAATAGCGAAGAGGCCCGCACCGATCGCCCTTCCCAACAGTTGCGCAGCCTGAATGGCGAATG
GG
[124 nt withheld, positions 4273-4396]
C
[91 nt withheld, positions 4398-4488]
A
[49 nt withheld, positions 4490-4538]
CCTTTGACGTTGGAGTCCACGTTCTTT
[37 nt withheld, positions 4566-4602]
ACCCTATCTCGGTCTATTCTTTTGATTTATAAGGGATTTTGCCGATTTCGGCCTATTGGTTAAAAAATGA
GCTGATTTAACAAAAATTTAACGCGAATTTTAACAAAATATTAACGCTTACAATTTAGGTGGCACTTTTC
GGGGAAATGTGCGCGGAACCCCTATTTGTTTATTTTTCTAAATACATTCAAATATGTATCCGCTCATGAG
ACAATAACCCTGATAAATGCTTCAATAATATTGAAAAAGGAAGAGTATGAGTATTCAACATTTCCGTGTC
GCCCTTATTCCCTTTTTTGCGGCATTTTGCCTTCCTGTTTTTGCTCACCCAGAAACGCTGGTGAAAGTAA
AAGATGCTGAAGATCAGTTGGGTGCACGAGTGGGTTACATCGAACTGGATCTCAACAGCGGTAAGATCCT
TGAGAGTTTTCGCCCCGAAGAACGTTTTCCAATGATGAGCACTTTTAAAGTTCTGCTATGTGGCGCGGTA
TTATCCCGTATTGACGCCGGGCAAGAGCAACTCGGTCGCCGCATACACTATTCTCAGAATGACTTGGTTG
AGTACTCACCAGTCACAGAAAAGCATCTTACGGATGGCATGACAGTAAGAGAATTATGCAGTGCTGCCAT
AACCATGAGTGATAACACTGCGGCCAACTTACTTCTGACAACGATCGGAGGACCGAAGGAGCTAACCGCT
TTTTTGCACAACATGGGGGATCATGTAACTCGCCTTGATCGTTGGGAACCGGAGCTGAATGAAGCCATAC
CAAACGACGAGCGTGACACCACGATGCCTGTAGCAATGGCAACAACGTTGCGCAAACTATTAACTGGCGA
ACTACTTACTCTAGCTTCCCGGCAACAATTAATAGACTGGATGGAGGCGGATAAAGTTGCAGGACCACTT
CTGCGCTCGGCCCTTCCGGCTGGCTGGTTTATTGCTGATAAATCTGGAGCCGGTGAGCGTGGGTCTCGCG
GTATCATTGCAGCACTGGGGCCAGATGGTAAGCCCTCCCGTATCGTAGTTATCTACACGACGGGGAGTCA
GGCAACTATGGATGAACGAAATAGACAGATCGCTGAGATAGGTGCCTCACTGATTAAGCATTGGTAACTG
TCAGACCAAGTTTACTCATATATACTTTAGATTGATTTAAAACTTCATTTTTAATTTAAAAGGATCTAGG
TGAAGATCCTTTTTGATAATCTCATGACCAAAATCCCTTAACGTGAGTTTTCGTTCCACTGAGCGTCAGA
CCCCGTAGAAAAGATCAAAGGATCTTCTTGAGATCCTTTTTTTCTGCGCGTAATCTGCTGCTTGCAAACA
AAAAAACCACCGCTACCAGCGGTGGTTTGTTTGCCGGATCAAGAGCTACCAACTCTTTTTCCGAAGGTAA
CTGGCTTCAGCAGAGCGCAGATACCAAATACTGTCCTTCTAGTGTAGCCGTAGTTAGGCCACCACTTCAA
GAACTCTGTAGCACCGCCTACATACCTCGCTCTGCTAATCCTGTTACCAGTGGCTGCTGCCAGTGGCGAT
AAGTCGTGTCTTACCGGGTTGGACTCAAGACGATAGTTACCGGATAAGGCGCAGCGGTCGGGCTGAACGG
GGGGTTCGTGCACACAGCCCAGCTTGGAGCGAACGACCTACACCGAACTGAGATACCTACAGCGTGAGCT
ATGAGAAAGCGCCACGCTTCCCGAAGGGAGAAAGGCGGACAGGTATCCGGTAAGCGGCAGGGTCGGAACA
GGAGAGCGCACGAGGGAGCTTCCAGGGGGAAACGCCTGGTATCTTTATAGTCCTGTCGGGTTTCGCCACC
TCTGACTTGAGCGTCGATTTTTGTGATGCTCGTCAGGGGGGCGGAGCCTATGGAAAAACGCCAGCAACGC
GGCCTTTTTACGGTTCCTGGCCTTTTGCTGGCCTTTTGCTCACATGTTCTTTCCTGCGTTATCCCCTGAT
TCTGTGGATAACCGTATTACCGCCTTTGAGTGAGCTGATACCGCTCGCCGCAGCCGAACGACCGAGCGCA
GCGAGTCAGTGAGCGAGGAAGCGGAAGAGCGCCCAATACGCAAACCGCCTCTCCCCGCGCGTTGGCCGAT
TCATTAATGCAGCTGGCACGACAGGTTTCCCGACTGGAAAGCGGGCAGTGAGCGCAACGCAATTAATGTG
AGTTAGCTCACTCATTAGGCACCCCAGGCTTTACACTTTATGCTTCCGGCTCGTATGTTGTGTGGAATTG
TGAGCGGATAACAATTTCACACAGGAAACAGCTATGACCATGATTACGCCAAGCGCGCAATTAACCCTCA
CTAAAGGGAACAAAAGCTGGGTACCTTAACCCTAGAAAGATAGTCTGCGTAAAATTGACGCATGCATTCT
TGAAATATTGCTCTCTCTTTCTAAATAGCGCGAATCCGTCGCTGTGCATTTAGGACATCTCAGTCGCCGC
TTGGAGCTCCCGTGAGGCGTGCTTGTCAATGCGGTAAGTGTCACTGATTTTGAACTATAACGACCGCGTG
AGTCAAAATGACGCATGATTATCTTTTACGTGACTTTTAAGATTTAACTCATACGATAATTATATTGTTA
TTTCATGTTCTACTTACGTGATAACTTATTATATATATATTTTCTTGTTATAGATATCCAACTATGAAAC
ATTATCATAAAGCAATAGTAAAGAGCCTTCAGTAAAGAGCAGGCATTTATCTAATCCCACCCCACCCCCA
CCCCCGTAGCTCCAATCCTTCCATTCAAAATGTAGGTACTCTGTTCTCACCCTTCTTAACAAAGTATGAC
AGGAAAAAACTTCCATGTGGACATCTTTATTGTTTAATAGATCATCAATTTCTCGACTATTCCTTTGCCC
TCGGACGAGTGCTGGGGCGTCGGTTTCCACTATCGGCGAGTACTTCTACACAGCCATCGGTCCAGACGGC
CGCGCTTCTGCGGGCGATTTGTGTACGCCCGACAGTCCCGGCTCCGGATCGGACGATTGCGTCGCATCGA
CCCTGCGCCCAAGCTGCATCATCGAAATTGCCGTCAACCAAGCTCTGATAGAGTTGGTCAAGACCAATGC
GGAGCATATACGCCCGGAGCCGCGGCGATCCTGCAAGCTCCGGATGCCTCCGCTCGAAGTAGCGCGTCTG
CTGCTCCATACAAGCCAACCACGGCCTCCAGAAGAAGATGTTGGCGACCTCGTATTGGGAATCCCCGAAC
ATCGCCTCGCTCCAGTCAATGACCGCTGTTATGCGGCCATTGTCCGTCAGGACATTGTTGGAGCCGAAAT
CCGCGTGCACGAGGTGCCGGACTTCGGGGCAGTCCTCGGCCCAAAGCATCAGCTCATCGAGAGCCTGCGC
GACGGACGCACTGACGGTGTCGTCCATCACAGTTTGCCAGTGATACACATGGGGATCAGCAATCGCGCAT
ATGAAATCACGCCATGTAGTGTATTGACCGATTCCTTGCGGTCCGAATGGGCCGAACCCGCTCGTCTGGC
TAAGATCGGCCGCAGCGATCGCATCCATGGCCTCCGCGACCGGCTGCAGAACAGCGGGCAGTTCGGTTTC
AGGCAGGTCTTGCAACGTGACACCCTGTGCACGGCGGGAGATGCAATAGGTCAGGCTCTCGCTGAATTCC
CCAATGTCAAGCACTTCCGGAATCGGGAGCGCGGCCGATGCAAAGTGCCGATAAACATAACGATCTTTGT
AGAAACCATCGGCGCAGCTATTTACCCGCAGGACATATCCACGCCCTCCTACATCGAAGCTGAAAGCACG
AGATTCTTCGCCCTCCGAGAGCTGCATCAGGTCGGAGACGCTGTCGAACTTTTCGATCAGAAACTTCTCG
ACAGACGTCGCGGTGAGTTCAGGCTTTTTCATGGTGGCGGCTGGATCGGTCGAAAGGCCCGGAGATGAGG
AAGAGGAGAACAGCGCGGCAGACGTGCGCTTTTGAAGCGTGCGAGAATGCCGGGCCTCCGGAGGACCTTC
GGGCGCCCGCCCCGCCCCTGAGCCCGCCCCTGAGCCCGCCCCCGGACCCACCCCTTCCCAGCCTCTGAGC
CCAGAAAGCGAAGGAGCAAAGCTGCTATTGGCCGCTGCCCCAAAGGCCTACCCGCTTCCATTGCTCAGCG
GTGCTGTCCATCTGCACGAGACTAGTGAGACGTGCTACTTCCATTTGTCACGTCCTGCACGACGCGAGCT
GCGGGGCGGGGGGGAACTTCCTGACTAGGGGAGGAGTAGAAGGTGGCGCGAAGGGGCCACCAAAGAACGG
AGCCGGTTGGCGCCTACCGGTGGATGTGGAATGTGTGCGAGGCCAGAGGCCACTTGTGTAGCGCCAAGTG
CCAGCGGGGCTGCTAAAGCGCATGCTCCAGACTGCCTTGGGAAAAGCGCCTCCCCTACCCGGTAGAATTC
ATCGATGATATCATAACTTCGTATAATGTATGCTATACGAAGTTATGCGGCCCTCGAGGTC
