>Addgene plasmid #60434 | pPB-PGK-hESRRB | addgene partial sequence | sequence record 145907 | pCAX-F 5'-CAGCTCCTGGGCAACGTGC-3'
ATTCCTCGACGGTATCGATAAGCTATCACAAGTTTGTACAAAAAAGCAGGCTCTCACCATGTCCTCGGAC
GACAGGCACCTGGGCTCCAGCTGCGGCTCCTTCATCAAGACTGAGCCGTCCAGCCCGTCCTCGGGCATCG
ATGCCCTCAGCCACCACAGCCCCAGTGGCTCGTCCGACGCCAGCGGCGGCTTTGGCCTGGCCCTGGGCAC
CCACGCCAACGGTCTGGACTCGCCACCCATGTTTGCAGGCGCCGGGCTGGGAGGCACCCCATGCCGCAAG
AGCTACGAGGACTGTGCCAGCGGCATCATGGAGGACTCGGCCATCAAGTGCGAGTACATGCTCAACGCCA
TCCCCAAGCGCCTGTGCCTCGTGTGCGGGGACATTGCCTCTGGCTACCACTACGGCGTGGCCTCCTGCGA
GGCTTGCAAGGCCTTCTTCAAGAGGACTATCCAAGGGAACATTGAGTACAGCTGCCCGGCCACCAACGAG
TGCGAGATCACCAAACGGAGGCGCAAGTCCTGCCAGGCCTGCCGCTTCATGAAATGCCTCAAAGTGGGGA
TGCTGAAGGAAGGTGTGCGCCTTGATCGAGTGCGTGGAGGCCGTCAGAAATACAAGCGACGGCTGGACTC
AGAGAGCAGCCCATACCTGAGCTTACAAATTTCTCCACCTGCTAAAAAGCCATTGACCAAGATTGTCTCA
TACCTACTGGTGGCTGAGCCGGACAAGCTCTATGCCATGCCTCCCCCTGGTATGCCTGAGGGGGACATCA
AGGCCCTGACCACTCTCTGTGACCTGGCAGACCGAGAGCTTGTGGTCATCATTGGCTGGGCCAAGCACAT
CCCAGGCTTCTCAAGCCTCTCCCTGGGGGA
