>Addgene plasmid #60434 | pPB-PGK-hESRRB | addgene partial sequence | sequence record 145908 | BGH-rev 5'-TAGAAGGCACAGTCGAGG-3'
AAGCGGGCAGTGAGCGCAACGCAATTAATGTGAGTTAGCTCACTCATTAGGCACCCCAGGCTTTACACTT
TATGCTTCCGGCTCGTATGTTGTGTGGAATTGTGAGCGGATAACAATTTCACACAGGAAACAGCTATGAC
CATGATTACGCCAAGCTATCACCACTTTGTACAAGAAAGCTGGGTATTACATGGTGAGCCAGAGATGCTT
TCCCTGGCCTCCTGGTGTCCTAGTGCTGGGTGAGATCTGCCTGCCTCTCTCATTGAGGGGGGTTGGACTA
GAAGGGCGTGGATTGGGGATCCCCGGGGAGTTGCTCTGATCCCTGCTTGTGAAGGCAGCTGATTGGAAGG
GGCATTTTCCATCATGGCTTGACATTCTTTCATCCTTGGGAGATCCTCTAAGCTGCTCTTGGCCAACCTT
GGCCTCCAGCATCTCCAGGAAGAGTTTGTGCATGGGCACTTTGCCCTGCAGTTTGACGCTATAGAAGTGC
TGCACGGCCTTGGCGGCCGTCTGCCGCAGCAGCGGCAGTGTCAGCAGCAGCTTGCCCGTCCTCCAGGACT
CCTCATGGCGCTGGCTCAGCTCGTAGTCCTGCAGTGCCTCGTGCAGCAGGTCCTGCAGCTTCTGGACAGC
CTCTAGATCCTCGATGTACATGGAATCGGAGTTGGCGAGGGCCAGGGCCTTGAGCGTCACAAACTCCTCC
TTCTCCACCTTGAGCTTCTTGTACCTGCGTACCAGCTGCAGGATGGCCCGGTAGAGCTCCAGCAGCCCCG
CGAGGCGGGAGTGCTCCTCATCCATGATGTAGTCCTCAGCGTACACCAGCTTGTC
